>Addgene plasmid #81668 | pDONR223_VHL_p.L158V | addgene full sequence | sequence record 167453 | Addgene NGS Result
GATCAAAGGATCTTCTTGAGATCCTTTTTTTCTGCGCGTAATCTGCTGCTTGCAAACAAAAAAACCACCG
CTACCAGCGGTGGTTTGTTTGCCGGATCAAGAGCTACCAACTCTTTTTCCGAAGGTAACTGGCTTCAGCA
GAGCGCAGATACCAAATACTGTTCTTCTAGTGTAGCCGTAGTTAGGCCACCACTTCAAGAACTCTGTAGC
ACCGCCTACATACCTCGCTCTGCTAATCCTGTTACCAGTGGCTGCTGCCAGTGGCGATAAGTCGTGTCTT
ACCGGGTTGGACTCAAGACGATAGTTACCGGATAAGGCGCAGCGGTCGGGCTGAACGGGGGGTTCGTGCA
CACAGCCCAGCTTGGAGCGAACGACCTACACCGAACTGAGATACCTACAGCGTGAGCTATGAGAAAGCGC
CACGCTTCCCGAAGGGAGAAAGGCGGACAGGTATCCGGTAAGCGGCAGGGTCGGAACAGGAGAGCGCACG
AGGGAGCTTCCAGGGGGAAACGCCTGGTATCTTTATAGTCCTGTCGGGTTTCGCCACCTCTGACTTGAGC
GTCGATTTTTGTGATGCTCGTCAGGGGGGCGGAGCCTATGGAAAAACGCCAGCAACGCGGCCTTTTTACG
GTTCCTGGCCTTTTGCTGGCCTTTTGCTCACATGTTCTTTCCTGCGTTATCCCCTGATTCTGTGGATAAC
CGTATTACCGCCTTTGAGTGAGCTGATACCGCTCGCCGCAGCCGAACGACCGAGCGCAGCGAGTCAGTGA
GCGAGGAAGCGGAAGAGCGCCCAATACGCAAACCGCCTCTCCCCGCGCGTTGGCCGATTCATTAATGCAG
CTGGCACGACAGGTTTCCCGACTGGAAAGCGGGCAGTGAGCGCAACGCAATTAATACGCGTACCGCTAGC
CAGGAAGAGTTTGTAGAAACGCAAAAAGGCCATCCGTCAGGATGGCCTTCTGCTTAGTTTGATGCCTGGC
AGTTTATGGCGGGCGTCCTGCCCGCCACCCTCCGGGCCGTTGCTTCACAACGTTCAAATCCGCTCCCGGC
GGATTTGTCCTACTCAGGAGAGCGTTCACCGACAAACAACAGATAAAACGAAAGGCCCAGTCTTCCGACT
GAGCCTTTCGTTTTATTTGATGCCTGGCAGTTCCCTACTCTCGCGTTAACGCTAGCATGGATGTTTTCCC
AGTCACGACGTTGTAAAACGACGGCCAGTCTTAAGCTCGGGCCCCAAATAATGATTTTATTTTGACTGAT
AGTGACCTGTTCGTTGCAACAAATTGATGAGCAATGCTTTTTTATAATGCCAACTTTGTACAAAAAAGTT
GGCACCATGCCCCGGAGGGCGGAGAACTGGGACGAGGCCGAGGTAGGCGCGGAGGAGGCAGGCGTCGAAG
AGTACGGCCCTGAAGAAGACGGCGGGGAGGAGTCGGGCGCCGAGGAGTCCGGCCCGGAAGAGTCCGGCCC
GGAGGAACTGGGCGCCGAGGAGGAGATGGAGGCCGGGCGGCCGCGGCCCGTGCTGCGCTCGGTGAACTCG
CGCGAGCCCTCCCAGGTCATCTTCTGCAATCGCAGTCCGCGCGTCGTGCTGCCCGTATGGCTCAACTTCG
ACGGCGAGCCGCAGCCCTACCCAACGCTGCCGCCTGGCACGGGCCGCCGCATCCACAGCTACCGAGGTCA
CCTTTGGCTCTTCAGAGATGCAGGGACACACGATGGGCTTCTGGTTAACCAAACTGAATTATTTGTGCCA
TCTCTCAATGTTGACGGACAGCCTATTTTTGCCAATATCACACTGCCAGTGTATACTGTGAAAGAGCGAT
GCCTCCAGGTTGTCCGGAGCCTAGTCAAGCCTGAGAATTACAGGAGACTGGACATCGTCAGGTCGCTCTA
CGAAGATCTGGAAGACCACCCAAATGTGCAGAAAGACCTGGAGCGGCTGACACAGGAGCGCATTGCACAT
CAACGGATGGGAGATTGATTGCCAACTTTCTTGTACAAAGTTGGCATTATAAGAAAGCATTGCTTATCAA
TTTGTTGCAACGAACAGGTCACTATCAGTCAAAATAAAATCATTATTTGCCATCCAGCTGATATCCCCTA
TAGTGAGTCGTATTACATGGTCATAGCTGTTTCCTGGCAGCTCTGGCCCGTGTCTCAAAATCTCTGATGT
TACATTGCACAAGATAAAAATATATCATCATGCCTCCTCTAGACCAGCCAGGACAGAAATGCCTCGACTT
CGCTGCTACCCAAGGTTGCCGGGTGACGCACACCGTGGAAACGGATGAAGGCACGAACCCAGTGGACATA
AGCCTGTTCGGTTCGTAAGCTGTAATGCAAGTAGCGTATGCGCTCACGCAACTGGTCCAGAACCTTGACC
GAACGCAGCGGTGGTAACGGCGCAGTGGCGGTTTTCATGGCTTGTTATGACTGTTTTTTTGGGGTACAGT
CTATGCCTCGGGCATCCAAGCAGCAAGCGCGTTACGCCGTGGGTCGATGTTTGATGTTATGGAGCAGCAA
CGATGTTACGCAGCAGGGCAGTCGCCCTAAAACAAAGTTAAACATTATGAGGGAAGCGGTGATCGCCGAA
GTATCGACTCAACTATCAGAGGTAGTTGGCGTCATCGAGCGCCATCTCGAACCGACGTTGCTGGCCGTAC
ATTTGTACGGCTCCGCAGTGGATGGCGGCCTGAAGCCACACAGTGATATTGATTTGCTGGTTACGGTGAC
CGTAAGGCTTGATGAAACAACGCGGCGAGCTTTGATCAACGACCTTTTGGAAACTTCGGCTTCCCCTGGA
GAGAGCGAGATTCTCCGCGCTGTAGAAGTCACCATTGTTGTGCACGACGACATCATTCCGTGGCGTTATC
CAGCTAAGCGCGAACTGCAATTTGGAGAATGGCAGCGCAATGACATTCTTGCAGGTATCTTCGAGCCAGC
CACGATCGACATTGATCTGGCTATCTTGCTGACAAAAGCAAGAGAACATAGCGTTGCCTTGGTAGGTCCA
GCGGCGGAGGAACTCTTTGATCCGGTTCCTGAACAGGATCTATTTGAGGCGCTAAATGAAACCTTAACGC
TATGGAACTCGCCGCCCGACTGGGCTGGCGATGAGCGAAATGTAGTGCTTACGTTGTCCCGCATTTGGTA
CAGCGCAGTAACCGGCAAAATCGCGCCGAAGGATGTCGCTGCCGACTGGGCAATGGAGCGCCTGCCGGCC
CAGTATCAGCCCGTCATACTTGAAGCTAGACAGGCTTATCTTGGACAAGAAGAAGATCGCTTGGCCTCGC
GCGCAGATCAGTTGGAAGAATTTGTCCACTACGTGAAAGGCGAGATCACCAAGGTAGTCGGCAAATAACC
CTCGAGCCACCCATGACCAAAATCCCTTAACGTGAGTTACGCGTCGTTCCACTGAGCGTCAGACCCCGTA
GAAAA
Features (pLannotate 1.2.2; 12 found; start..end, strand, type, name):
     16..604     +  rep_origin     ori: high-copy-number ColE1/pMB1/pBR322/pUC origin of replication
    787..879     +  CDS            lacI (fragment): lac repressor; lacI; The lac repressor binds to the lac operator to inhibit transcription in E. coli. This inhibition can be relieved by adding lactose or isopropyl-β-D-thiogalactopyranoside (IPTG).
    934..961     -  terminator     rrnB T2 terminator: transcription terminator T2 from the E. coli rrnB gene
   1093..1136    +  terminator     rrnB T1 terminator: Escherichia coli rrnB; transcription terminator T1 from the E. coli rrnB gene
   1183..1219    -  CDS            lacZα (fragment): LacZα fragment of β-galactosidase; lacZ fragment
   1236..1331    +  protein_bind   attL3: mutant version of attL; recombination site for the Gateway® LR reaction LR Clonase™
   1337..1975    +  CDS            VHL: VHL_HUMAN - Experimental evidence at protein level: Swiss-Prot protein existence level 1. Involved in the ubiquitination and subsequent proteasomal degradation via the von Hippel-Lindau ubiquitination complex. Seems to act as a target recruitment subunit in the E3 ubiquitin ligase complex and recruits hydroxylated hypoxia-inducible factor (HIF) under normoxic conditions. Involved in transcriptional repression through interaction with HIF1A, HIF1AN and histone deacetylases. Ubiquitinates, in an oxygen-responsive manner, ADRB2. From Homo sapiens (Human).
   1983..2078    -  protein_bind   attL3: mutant version of attL; recombination site for the Gateway® LR reaction LR Clonase™
   2097..2115    -  promoter       T7 promoter: promoter for bacteriophage T7 RNA polymerase
   2305..2328    +  promoter       Pc promoter (fragment): intI1 (promoter lies within the coding sequence); class 1 integron promoter
   2504..2560    +  CDS            GmR (fragment): gentamycin acetyltransferase; aacC1; confers resistance to gentamycin
   2567..3358    +  CDS            SmR: aminoglycoside adenylyltransferase (Murphy, 1985); aadA; confers resistance to spectinomycin and streptomycin
