[The description below was written by a language model from this plasmid's Addgene catalogue record and pLannotate feature annotations shown in this document.]
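Description:
pDONR223_VHL_p.L158V is a Gateway entry clone built on the Invitrogen pDONR223 backbone. It carries the human VHL open reading frame (reference transcript NM_000551.3) with a leucine-to-valine substitution at residue 158. It is propagated in E. coli as a high-copy plasmid from a ColE1/pUC-type origin. Selection is with spectinomycin, conferred by the aadA aminoglycoside adenylyltransferase gene (SmR), which lies downstream of a class 1 integron Pc promoter fragment and a short remnant of a gentamicin resistance gene. The sequenced plasmid is 3,435 nt.

The VHL coding sequence is flanked on both sides by attL recombination sites in opposing orientation. The automated annotation labels both as an attL3-type variant, so the table does not resolve the precise identity of each site. These sites allow the insert to be moved by an LR Clonase reaction into any compatible destination vector. The record lists no promoter for the insert, so the entry clone is not meant to express VHL itself. rrnB T1 and T2 terminators upstream of the cassette insulate it from read-through transcription. A T7 promoter downstream of the cassette faces back toward the insert, and small lacI and lacZα fragments are backbone remnants. The clone is in the "closed" configuration, with a stop codon immediately after the ORF, so it gives native or N-terminally tagged protein but not C-terminal fusions after transfer.

VHL encodes the substrate-recognition subunit of an E3 ubiquitin ligase complex that targets hydroxylated HIF for degradation. This variant belongs to the Target Accelerator Plasmid Collection, which was assembled for systematic functional testing of rare cancer-associated alleles.
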