Addgene plasmid #81668: pDONR223_VHL_p.L158V
Purpose: Gateway Donor vector containing VHL, part of the Target Accelerator Plasmid Collection.
Depositing lab: Jesse Boehm & William Hahn & David Root. Depositing organization: Broad Institute. Publication: Systematic Functional Interrogation of Rare Cancer Variants Identifies Oncogenic Alleles. Kim E, Ilic N, Shrestha Y, Zou L, Kamburov A, Zhu C, Yang X, Lubonja R, Tran N, Nguyen C, Lawrence MS, Piccioni F, Bagul M, Doench JG, Chouinard CR, Wu X, Hogstrom L, Natoli T, Tamayo P, Horn H, Corsello SM, Lage K, Root DE, Subramanian A, Golub TR, Getz G, Boehm JS, Hahn WC. Cancer Discov. 2016 Jul;6(7):714-26. doi: 10.1158/2159-8290.CD-16-0160. Epub 2016 May 4. PubMed 27147599.
Backbone
  Vector backbone: pDONR223
  Backbone manufacturer: Invitrogen
  Backbone size w/o insert (bp): 2790
  Vector type: Gateway Entry vector
Growth in bacteria
  Bacterial resistance: Spectinomycin, 50 μg/mL
  Growth temperature: 37°C
  Growth strain: DH5alpha
  Copy number: High Copy
Gene/Insert
  Gene/Insert name: VHL (alt name: NM_000551.3)
  Species: H. sapiens (human)
  Mutation: L158V
  Entrez Gene: VHL (a.k.a. HRCA1, RCA1, VHL1, pVHL)
  Promoter: None
  Cloning method: Gateway Cloning
  Sequencing primers: 5′ M13pUC-fwd; 3′ M13-Rev
Terms and licenses: Academic/Nonprofit Terms; Industry Terms: Not Available to Industry
Depositor comments: Closed state: stop codon immediately follows insert
How to cite: pDONR223_VHL_p.L158V was a gift from Jesse Boehm & William Hahn & David Root (Addgene plasmid # 81668 ; http://n2t.net/addgene:81668 ; RRID:Addgene_81668)
