>Addgene plasmid #81668 | pDONR223_VHL_p.L158V | depositor partial sequence | sequence record 154987 | Insert sequence
ATGCCCCGGAGGGCGGAGAACTGGGACGAGGCCGAGGTAGGCGCGGAGGAGGCAGGCGTCGAAGAGTACG
GCCCTGAAGAAGACGGCGGGGAGGAGTCGGGCGCCGAGGAGTCCGGCCCGGAAGAGTCCGGCCCGGAGGA
ACTGGGCGCCGAGGAGGAGATGGAGGCCGGGCGGCCGCGGCCCGTGCTGCGCTCGGTGAACTCGCGCGAG
CCCTCCCAGGTCATCTTCTGCAATCGCAGTCCGCGCGTCGTGCTGCCCGTATGGCTCAACTTCGACGGCG
AGCCGCAGCCCTACCCAACGCTGCCGCCTGGCACGGGCCGCCGCATCCACAGCTACCGAGGTCACCTTTG
GCTCTTCAGAGATGCAGGGACACACGATGGGCTTCTGGTTAACCAAACTGAATTATTTGTGCCATCTCTC
AATGTTGACGGACAGCCTATTTTTGCCAATATCACACTGCCAGTGTATACTGTGAAAGAGCGATGCCTCC
AGGTTGTCCGGAGCCTAGTCAAGCCTGAGAATTACAGGAGACTGGACATCGTCAGGTCGCTCTACGAAGA
TCTGGAAGACCACCCAAATGTGCAGAAAGACCTGGAGCGGCTGACACAGGAGCGCATTGCACATCAACGG
ATGGGAGAT
